Addgene plasmid #18653: P22 Lysozyme WT
Depositing lab: Brian Matthews. Depositing organization: University of Oregon.
Backbone
  Vector backbone: pET22b
  Backbone size w/o insert (bp): 5493
  Vector type: Bacterial Expression ; Stratagene codon plus
Growth in bacteria
  Bacterial resistance: Ampicillin, 100 μg/mL
  Growth temperature: 37°C
  Growth strain: DH5alpha
  Copy number: Low Copy
Gene/Insert
  Gene/Insert name: P22 Lysozyme
  Species: Bacteriophage T4
  Mutation: 2ATG WT in Codon+
  Entrez Gene: 19
  Cloning method: Restriction Enzyme; 5′ cloning site NdeI (not destroyed); 3′ cloning site XhoI (not destroyed)
  Sequencing primers: 5′ T7; 3′ T7 Terminal
Terms and licenses: Academic/Nonprofit Terms; Industry Terms: Not Available to Industry
How to cite: P22 Lysozyme WT was a gift from Brian Matthews (Addgene plasmid # 18653 ; http://n2t.net/addgene:18653 ; RRID:Addgene_18653)
