[The description below was written by a language model from this plasmid's Addgene catalogue record.]
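Description:
P22 Lysozyme WT is a bacterial expression plasmid built on the pET22b backbone (listed as 5493 bp without insert) and carrying the wild-type lysozyme coding sequence named for bacteriophage P22. The record lists the species as bacteriophage T4, which does not match the insert name. The linked gene entry is "19", the designation of the lysozyme gene in P22, so the species field may be a cataloguing inconsistency, but the record does not resolve this. The plasmid is selected with ampicillin and is recorded as low copy, consistent with the pBR322-type origin of the pET series.

The insert was cloned by restriction enzymes between NdeI at the 5′ end and XhoI at the 3′ end, and both sites remain intact. In pET22b, cloning at NdeI places the start codon directly after the vector's ribosome binding site and removes the pelB periplasmic leader, so the protein would be expected to be made in the cytoplasm. Transcription in this backbone is driven by the T7 promoter under lac operator control and ends at the T7 terminator, in keeping with the T7 and T7 terminator sequencing primers listed. An XhoI junction can fuse the insert to the vector's C-terminal His tag if no stop codon intervenes, but the record does not say whether a tag is present.

The mutation note "2ATG WT in Codon+" is not explained. Together with the "Stratagene codon plus" entry under vector type, it suggests expression in a T7 polymerase-bearing, rare-codon-supplemented E. coli strain. No purpose is stated, but the design suits overproduction of recombinant lysozyme for purification and for biochemical or structural study.
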