>Addgene plasmid #18653 | P22 Lysozyme WT | addgene partial sequence | sequence record 24438 | 18653 with T7
TTTTGTTTAACTTTAAGAAGGAGATATACATATGATGCAAATCAGCAGTAACGGAATCACCAGATTAAAA
CGTGAAGAAGGTGAGAGACTAAAAGCCTATTCAGATAGCAGGGGGATACCAACCATTGGGGTTGGGCATA
CCGGAAAAGTGGATGGTAATTCTGTCGCATCAGGGATGACAATCACCGCCGAAAAATCTTCTGAACTGCT
TAAAGAGGATTTGCAGTGGGTTGAAGATGCGATAAGTAGTCTTGTTCGCGTCCCGCTAAATCAGAACCAG
TATGATGCGCTATGTAGCCTGATATTCAACATAGGTAAATCAGCATTTGCCGGCTCTACCGTTCTTCGCC
AGTTGAATTTAAAGAATTACCAGGCAGCAGCAGATGCTTTCCTGTTATGGAAAAAAGCTGGTAAAGACCC
TGATATTCTCCTTCCACGGAGGCGGCGAGAAAGAGCGCTGTTCTTATCGTGACTCGAGCACCACCACCAC
CACCACTGAGATCCGGCTGCTAACAAAGCCCGAAAGGAAGCTGAGTTGGCTGCTGCCACCGCTGAGCAAT
AACTAGCATAACCCCTTGGGGCCTCTAANNNNNNNNNNNNNNNNNNNNNNNNNNNNNNANGANCNNNNNN
CCGGATTGGCGAATGGG
[75 nt withheld, positions 648-722]
NCCTANCGNCCNNTNCTTT
